Addgene plasmid #180152: R26-CAG-loxP-FNF-bpA-3pA-loxP-tdTomato
Purpose: tdTomato cre reporter with Rosa26 recombineering homology arms
Depositing lab: Mario Capecchi. Depositing organization: University of Utah.
Backbone
  Vector backbone: Custom
  Backbone manufacturer: Hyung-song Nam, Capecchi laboratory
  Vector type: Mammalian Expression, Bacterial Expression, Mouse Targeting, Cre/Lox
Growth in bacteria
  Bacterial resistance: Ampicillin, 100 μg/mL
  Growth temperature: 30°C
  Growth strain: DH10B
  Growth instructions: The DNA sequence flanked by the loxP sites are prone to deletion in E. coli by recombination. Double-selecting with ampicillin and kanamycin is recommended. The concentrations can be halved if growth is too slow.
  Copy number: High Copy
Gene/Insert
  Gene/Insert name: tdTomato
  Species: Synthetic
Resource information
  A portion of this plasmid was derived from a plasmid made by: CAG promoter is from pCAGGS obtained from BCCM/LMBP. Neo* is from plasmid #22687. bGH pA is from Neal Copeland. SV40 pA is from Clontech. tdTomato is from Roger Tsien. WPRE is from Miguel Ramalho-Santos. Backbone is from Stratagene.
Terms and licenses: Academic/Nonprofit Terms; Industry Terms: Not Available to Industry
Depositor comments: A reporter expression cassette with short homology arms to Rosa26 on either side. Constructed originally for generating Rosa26 reporter allele targeting vector by recombineering. Untested for other purposes, but may be useful for CRISPR knock-in as well.
How to cite: R26-CAG-loxP-FNF-bpA-3pA-loxP-tdTomato was a gift from Mario Capecchi (Addgene plasmid # 180152 ; http://n2t.net/addgene:180152 ; RRID:Addgene_180152)
