[The description below was written by a language model from this plasmid's Addgene catalogue record and pLannotate feature annotations shown in this document.]
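Description:
R26-CAG-loxP-FNF-bpA-3pA-loxP-tdTomato is a 9.5 kb Cre-dependent tdTomato reporter cassette carried on a custom, high-copy bacterial plasmid whose backbone derives from a Stratagene pBluescript-type vector. The backbone supplies a ColE1/pUC origin, an f1 origin, ampicillin resistance, and remnants of the lac promoter/lacZα region and a T7 promoter. The vector is classified for mouse targeting, Cre/lox work and mammalian expression.

The payload is flanked by short homology arms (about 215 to 225 bp each) from intron 1 of the mouse Rosa26 locus. Both arms are annotated on the reverse strand, so the cassette runs opposite to the direction in which the arms are annotated. Expression is driven by the CAG promoter, annotated here as the CMV enhancer and the chicken β-actin/rabbit β-globin chimeric intron. Downstream lies a loxP-flanked stop cassette. It contains an FRT-flanked neomycin/kanamycin resistance gene (FNF) with a bacterial EM7 promoter, followed by a bGH polyadenylation signal and three tandem SV40 polyadenylation signals. These terminate transcription before it reaches tdTomato, which sits after the second loxP site and is followed by a WPRE, which enhances expression post-transcriptionally, and a second bGH poly(A). Cre recombination excises the floxed stop and places tdTomato directly under CAG, permanently marking recombined cells. FLP can separately remove the Neo gene. In bacteria, EM7-driven Neo confers kanamycin resistance, which helps retain the floxed segment; the depositor notes that it is prone to deletion by recombination in E. coli.

The plasmid was built to introduce the reporter cassette into a Rosa26 targeting vector by recombineering. The depositor suggests it may also serve as a CRISPR knock-in donor, though this is untested.
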