Features (pLannotate 1.2.2; 34 found; start..end, strand, type, name):
     24..128     +  promoter       AmpR promoter: bla
    129..989     +  CDS            AmpR: β-lactamase; bla; confers resistance to ampicillin, carbenicillin, and related antibiotics
   1160..1748    +  rep_origin     ori: high-copy-number ColE1/pMB1/pBR322/pUC origin of replication
   1931..2023    +  CDS            lacI (fragment): lac repressor; lacI; The lac repressor binds to the lac operator to inhibit transcription in E. coli. This inhibition can be relieved by adding lactose or isopropyl-β-D-thiogalactopyranoside (IPTG).
   2036..2057    +  protein_bind   CAP binding site: CAP binding activates transcription in the presence of cAMP. E. coli catabolite activator protein
   2072..2102    +  promoter       lac promoter: promoter for the E. coli lac operon
   2110..2126    +  protein_bind   lac operator: The lac repressor binds to the lac operator to inhibit transcription in E. coli. This inhibition can be relieved by adding lactose or isopropyl-β-D-thiogalactopyranoside (IPTG). lac repressor encoded by lacI
   2186..2411    -  misc_feature   Rosa26 right arm (fragment): right homology arm from intron 1 of the mouse Rosa26 gene (Soriano, 1999)
   2420..2799    +  enhancer       CMV enhancer: human cytomegalovirus immediate early enhancer
   3079..4095    +  intron         chimeric intron: chimera between introns from chicken β-actin and rabbit β-globin
   4150..4183    +  protein_bind   loxP: Cre-mediated recombination occurs in the 8-bp core sequence (GCATACAT). Cre recombinase
   4185..4218    +  protein_bind   FRT (minimal): supports FLP-mediated excision but not integration (Turan and Bode, 2011) FLP recombinase from the Saccharomyces cerevisiae 2μ plasmid
   4219..4266    +  promoter       EM7 promoter: synthetic bacterial promoter&nbsp
   4285..5088    +  CDS            NeoR/KanR: aminoglycoside phosphotransferase from Tn5; aph(3')-II (or nptII); confers resistance to neomycin, kanamycin, and G418 (Geneticin®)
   5101..5134    +  protein_bind   FRT (minimal): supports FLP-mediated excision but not integration (Turan and Bode, 2011) FLP recombinase from the Saccharomyces cerevisiae 2μ plasmid
   5161..5385    +  polyA_signal   bGH poly(A) signal: bovine growth hormone polyadenylation signal
   5389..5410    +  promoter       SV40 promoter (fragment): SV40 enhancer and early promoter
   5440..5465    +  misc_feature   MCS (fragment): pBluescript multiple cloning site
   5465..5547    +  CDS            large T antigen (fragment): large T antigen from SV40 (simian virus 40)
   5570..5691    +  polyA_signal   SV40 poly(A) signal: SV40 polyadenylation signal
   5698..5780    +  CDS            large T antigen (fragment): large T antigen from SV40 (simian virus 40)
   5803..5924    +  polyA_signal   SV40 poly(A) signal: SV40 polyadenylation signal
   5931..6013    +  CDS            large T antigen (fragment): large T antigen from SV40 (simian virus 40)
   6036..6157    +  polyA_signal   SV40 poly(A) signal: SV40 polyadenylation signal
   6180..6213    +  protein_bind   loxP: Cre-mediated recombination occurs in the 8-bp core sequence (GCATACAT). Cre recombinase
   6223..7650    +  CDS            tdTomato: tdTomato is a basic (constitutively fluorescent) orange fluorescent protein published in 2004, derived from Discosoma sp.. It is reported to be a somewhat slowly-maturing tandem dimer with low acid sensitivity.
   7662..8246    +  misc_feature   WPRE: woodchuck hepatitis virus posttranscriptional regulatory element
   8291..8515    +  polyA_signal   bGH poly(A) signal: bovine growth hormone polyadenylation signal
   8519..8540    +  promoter       SV40 promoter (fragment): SV40 enhancer and early promoter
   8575..8789    -  misc_feature   HA-L (fragment): left homology arm from intron 1 of the mouse Rosa26 gene (Soriano, 1999)
   8788..8808    +  misc_feature   MCS (fragment): pBluescript multiple cloning site
   8817..8835    -  promoter       T7 promoter: promoter for bacteriophage T7 RNA polymerase
   8838..8995    +  CDS            lacZα (fragment): LacZα fragment of β-galactosidase; lacZ fragment
   9027..9455    -  rep_origin     f1 ori (sequence partly withheld): f1 bacteriophage origin of replication; arrow indicates direction of (+) strand synthesis
>Addgene plasmid #180152 | R26-CAG-loxP-FNF-bpA-3pA-loxP-tdTomato | addgene full sequence | sequence record 355317 | Addgene NGS Result
GTGGCACTTTTCGGGGAAATGTGCGCGGAACCCCTATTTGTTTATTTTTCTAAATACATTCAAATATGTA
TCCGCTCATGAGACAATAACCCTGATAAATGCTTCAATAATATTGAAAAAGGAAGAGTATGAGTATTCAA
CATTTCCGTGTCGCCCTTATTCCCTTTTTTGCGGCATTTTGCCTTCCTGTTTTTGCTCACCCAGAAACGC
TGGTGAAAGTAAAAGATGCTGAAGATCAGTTGGGTGCACGAGTGGGTTACATCGAACTGGATCTCAACAG
CGGTAAGATCCTTGAGAGTTTTCGCCCCGAAGAACGTTTTCCAATGATGAGCACTTTTAAAGTTCTGCTA
TGTGGCGCGGTATTATCCCGTATTGACGCCGGGCAAGAGCAACTCGGTCGCCGCATACACTATTCTCAGA
ATGACTTGGTTGAGTACTCACCAGTCACAGAAAAGCATCTTACGGATGGCATGACAGTAAGAGAATTATG
CAGTGCTGCCATAACCATGAGTGATAACACTGCGGCCAACTTACTTCTGACAACGATCGGAGGACCGAAG
GAGCTAACCGCTTTTTTGCACAACATGGGGGATCATGTAACTCGCCTTGATCGTTGGGAACCGGAGCTGA
ATGAAGCCATACCAAACGACGAGCGTGACACCACGATGCCTGTAGCAATGGCAACAACGTTGCGCAAACT
ATTAACTGGCGAACTACTTACTCTAGCTTCCCGGCAACAATTAATAGACTGGATGGAGGCGGATAAAGTT
GCAGGACCACTTCTGCGCTCGGCCCTTCCGGCTGGCTGGTTTATTGCTGATAAATCTGGAGCCGGTGAGC
GTGGGTCTCGCGGTATCATTGCAGCACTGGGGCCAGATGGTAAGCCCTCCCGTATCGTAGTTATCTACAC
GACGGGGAGTCAGGCAACTATGGATGAACGAAATAGACAGATCGCTGAGATAGGTGCCTCACTGATTAAG
CATTGGTAACTGTCAGACCAAGTTTACTCATATATACTTTAGATTGATTTAAAACTTCATTTTTAATTTA
AAAGGATCTAGGTGAAGATCCTTTTTGATAATCTCATGACCAAAATCCCTTAACGTGAGTTTTCGTTCCA
CTGAGCGTCAGACCCCGTAGAAAAGATCAAAGGATCTTCTTGAGATCCTTTTTTTCTGCGCGTAATCTGC
TGCTTGCAAACAAAAAAACCACCGCTACCAGCGGTGGTTTGTTTGCCGGATCAAGAGCTACCAACTCTTT
TTCCGAAGGTAACTGGCTTCAGCAGAGCGCAGATACCAAATACTGTTCTTCTAGTGTAGCCGTAGTTAGG
CCACCACTTCAAGAACTCTGTAGCACCGCCTACATACCTCGCTCTGCTAATCCTGTTACCAGTGGCTGCT
GCCAGTGGCGATAAGTCGTGTCTTACCGGGTTGGACTCAAGACGATAGTTACCGGATAAGGCGCAGCGGT
CGGGCTGAACGGGGGGTTCGTGCACACAGCCCAGCTTGGAGCGAACGACCTACACCGAACTGAGATACCT
ACAGCGTGAGCTATGAGAAAGCGCCACGCTTCCCGAAGGGAGAAAGGCGGACAGGTATCCGGTAAGCGGC
AGGGTCGGAACAGGAGAGCGCACGAGGGAGCTTCCAGGGGGAAACGCCTGGTATCTTTATAGTCCTGTCG
GGTTTCGCCACCTCTGACTTGAGCGTCGATTTTTGTGATGCTCGTCAGGGGGGCGGAGCCTATGGAAAAA
CGCCAGCAACGCGGCCTTTTTACGGTTCCTGGCCTTTTGCTGGCCTTTTGCTCACATGTTCTTTCCTGCG
TTATCCCCTGATTCTGTGGATAACCGTATTACCGCCTTTGAGTGAGCTGATACCGCTCGCCGCAGCCGAA
CGACCGAGCGCAGCGAGTCAGTGAGCGAGGAAGCGGAAGAGCGCCCAATACGCAAACCGCCTCTCCCCGC
GCGTTGGCCGATTCATTAATGCAGCTGGCACGACAGGTTTCCCGACTGGAAAGCGGGCAGTGAGCGCAAC
GCAATTAATGTGAGTTAGCTCACTCATTAGGCACCCCAGGCTTTACACTTTATGCTTCCGGCTCGTATGT
TGTGTGGAATTGTGAGCGGATAACAATTTCACACAGGAAACAGCTATGACCATGATTACGCCAAGCGCGC
AATTAAGTTTAAACCGGCGGATCACAAGCAATAATAACCTGTAGTTTTGCTGCATAAAACCCCAGATGAC
TACCTATCCTCCCATTTTCCTTATTTGCCCCTATTAAAAAACTTCCCGACAAAACCGAAAATCTGTGGGA
AGTCTTGTCCCTCCAATTTTACACCTGTTCAATTCCCCTGCAGGACAACGCCCACACACCAGGTTAGCCT
TTAAGCCTGCCCAGAAGACTCCCGCCCATCTTCTAGGTCGACATTGATTATTGACTAGTTATTAATAGTA
ATCAATTACGGGGTCATTAGTTCATAGCCCATATATGGAGTTCCGCGTTACATAACTTACGGTAAATGGC
CCGCCTGGCTGACCGCCCAACGACCCCCGCCCATTGACGTCAATAATGACGTATGTTCCCATAGTAACGC
CAATAGGGACTTTCCATTGACGTCAATGGGTGGAGTATTTACGGTAAACTGCCCACTTGGCAGTACATCA
AGTGTATCATATGCCAAGTACGCCCCCTATTGACGTCAATGACGGTAAATGGCCCGCCTGGCATTATGCC
CAGTACATGACCTTATGGGACTTTCCTACTTGGCAGTACATCTACGTATTAGTCATCGCTATTACCATGG
TCGAGGTGAGCCCCACGTTCTGCTTCACTCTCCCCATCTCCCCCCCCTCCCCACCCCCAATTTTGTATTT
ATTTATTTTTTAATTATTTTGTGCAGCGATGGGGGCGGGGGGGGGGGGGGGGCGCGCGCCGGGGGGGGGG
GGGGGGGGGGGGGGGGGGGGSGGGGSGRGGSGGRGRGGKGCGGCGGCAGCCAATCAGAGCGGCGCGCTCC
GAAAGTTTCCTTTTATGGCGAGGCGGCGGCGGCGGCGGCCCTATAAAAAGCGAAGCGCGCGGCGGGCGGG
AGTCGCTGCGCGCTGCCTTCGCCCCGTGCCCCGCTCCGCCGCCGCCTCGCGCCGCCCGCCCCGGCTCTGA
CTGACCGCGTTACTCCCACAGGTGAGCGGGCGGGACGGCCCTTCTCCTCCGGGCTGTAATTAGCGCTTGG
TTTAATGACGGCTTGTTTCTTTTCTGTGGCTGCGTGAAAGCCTTGAGGGGCTCCGGGAGGGCCCTTTGTG
CGGGGGGAGCGGCTCGGGGGGTGCGTGCGTGTGTGTGTGCGTGGGGAGCGCCGCGTGCGGCTCCGCGCTG
CCCGGCGGCTGTGAGCGCTGCGGGCGCGGCGCGGGGCTTTGTGCGCTCCGCAGTGTGCGCGAGGGGAGCG
CGGCCGGGGGCGGTGCCCCGCGGTGCGGGGGGGGCTGCGAGGGGAACAAAGGCTGCGTGCGGGGTGTGTG
CGTGGGGGGGTGAGCAGGGGGTGTGGGCGCGTCGGTCGGGCTGCAACCCCCCCTGCACCCCCCTCCCCGA
GTTGCTGAGCACGGCCCGGCTTCGGGTGCGGGGCTCCGTACGGGGCGTGGCGCGGGGCTCGCCGTGCCGG
GCGGGGGGTGGCGGCAGGTGGGGGTGCCGGGCGGGGCGGGGCCGCCTCGGGCCGGGGAGGGCTCGGGGGA
GGGGCGCGGCGGCCCCCGGAGCGCCGGCGGCTGTCGAGGCGCGGCGAGCCGCAGCCATTGCCTTTTATGG
TAATCGTGCGAGAGGGCGCAGGGACTTCCTTTGTCCCAAATCTGTGCGGAGCCGAAATCTGGGAGGCGCC
GCCGCACCCCCTCTAGCGGGCGCGGGGCGAAGCGGTGCGGCGCCGGCAGGAAGGAAATGGGCGGGGAGGG
CCTTCGTGCGTCGCCGCGCCGCCGTCCCCTTCTCCCTCTCCAGCCTCGGGGCTGTCCGCGGGGGGACGGC
TGCCTTCGGGGGGGACGGGGCAGGGCGGGGTTCGGCTTCTGGCGTGTGACCGGCGGCTCTAGAGCCTCTG
CTAACCATGTTCATGCCTTCTTCTTTTTCCTACAGCTCCTGGGCAACGTGCTGGTTATTGTGCTGTCTCA
TCATTTTGGCAAAGAATTCATAACTTCGTATAGCATACATTATACGAAGTTATAGAAGTTCCTATTCTCT
AGAAAGTATAGGAACTTCGTTGACAATTAATCATCGGCATAGTATATCGGCATAGTATAATACGACAAGG
TGAGGAACTAAACCATGGGATCGGCCATTGAACAAGATGGATTGCACGCAGGTTCTCCGGCCGCTTGGGT
GGAGAGGCTATTCGGCTATGACTGGGCACAACAGACAATCGGCTGCTCTGATGCCGCCGTGTTCCGGCTG
TCAGCGCAGGGGCGCCCGGTTCTTTTTGTCAAGACCGACCTGTCCGGTGCCCTGAATGAACTGCAGGACG
AGGCAGCGCGGCTATCGTGGCTGGCCACGACGGGCGTTCCTTGCGCAGCTGTGCTCGACGTTGTCACTGA
AGCGGGAAGGGACTGGCTGCTATTGGGCGAAGTGCCGGGGCAGGATCTCCTGTCATCTCACCTTGCTCCT
GCCGAGAAAGTATCCATCATGGCTGATGCAATGCGGCGGCTGCATACGCTTGATCCGGCTACCTGCCCAT
TCGACCACCAAGCGAAACATCGCATCGAGCGAGCACGTACTCGGATGGAAGCCGGTCTTGTCGATCAGGA
TGATCTGGACGAAGAGCATCAGGGGCTCGCGCCAGCCGAACTGTTCGCCAGGCTCAAGGCGCGCATGCCC
GACGGCGATGATCTCGTCGTGACCCATGGCGATGCCTGCTTGCCGAATATCATGGTGGAAAATGGCCGCT
TTTCTGGATTCATCGACTGTGGCCGGCTGGGTGTGGCGGACCGCTATCAGGACATAGCGTTGGCTACCCG
TGATATTGCTGAAGAGCTTGGCGGCGAATGGGCTGACCGCTTCCTCGTGCTTTACGGTATCGCCGCTCCC
GATTCGCAGCGCATCGCCTTCTATCGCCTTCTTGACGAGTTCTTCTGAGGGGATCAATTCGAAGTTCCTA
TTCTCTAGAAAGTATAGGAACTTCGCTAGCAGCTCGCTGATCAGCCTCGACTGTGCCTTCTAGTTGCCAG
CCATCTGTTGTTTGCCCCTCCCCCGTGCCTTCCTTGACCCTGGAAGGTGCCACTCCCACTGTCCTTTCCT
AATAAAATGAGGAAATTGCATCGCATTGTCTGAGTAGGTGTCATTCTATTCTGGGGGGTGGGGTGGGGCA
GGACAGCAAGGGGGAGGATTGGGAAGACAATAGCAGGCATGCTGGGGATGCGGTGGGCTCTATGGCTTCT
GAGGCGGAAAGAACCAGCTGGGGCTCGACTAGAGCTTGCGGAACCCTTACCACCGCGGTGGCGGCCGCTC
TAGAATCATAATCAGCCATACCACATTTGTAGAGGTTTTACTTGCTTTAAAAAACCTCCCACACCTCCCC
CTGAACCTGAAACATAAAATGAATGCAATTGTTGTTGTTAACTTGTTTATTGCAGCTTATAATGGTTACA
AATAAAGCAATAGCATCACAAATTTCACAAATAAAGCATTTTTTTCACTGCATTCTAGTTGTGGTTTGTC
CAAACTCATCAATGTATCTTAACTAGAATCATAATCAGCCATACCACATTTGTAGAGGTTTTACTTGCTT
TAAAAAACCTCCCACACCTCCCCCTGAACCTGAAACATAAAATGAATGCAATTGTTGTTGTTAACTTGTT
TATTGCAGCTTATAATGGTTACAAATAAAGCAATAGCATCACAAATTTCACAAATAAAGCATTTTTTTCA
CTGCATTCTAGTTGTGGTTTGTCCAAACTCATCAATGTATCTTAACTAGAATCATAATCAGCCATACCAC
ATTTGTAGAGGTTTTACTTGCTTTAAAAAACCTCCCACACCTCCCCCTGAACCTGAAACATAAAATGAAT
GCAATTGTTGTTGTTAACTTGTTTATTGCAGCTTATAATGGTTACAAATAAAGCAATAGCATCACAAATT
TCACAAATAAAGCATTTTTTTCACTGCATTCTAGTTGTGGTTTGTCCAAACTCATCAATGTATCTTAACT
AGTGGATCTCATGCCTAGGATAACTTCGTATAGCATACATTATACGAAGTTATAGGCGCGCCATGGTGAG
CAAGGGCGAGGAGGTCATCAAAGAGTTCATGCGCTTCAAGGTGCGCATGGAGGGCTCCATGAACGGCCAC
GAGTTCGAGATCGAGGGCGAGGGCGAGGGCCGCCCCTACGAGGGCACCCAGACCGCCAAGCTGAAGGTGA
CCAAGGGCGGCCCCCTGCCCTTCGCCTGGGACATCCTGTCCCCCCAGTTCATGTACGGCTCCAAGGCGTA
CGTGAAGCACCCCGCCGACATCCCCGATTACAAGAAGCTGTCCTTCCCCGAGGGCTTCAAGTGGGAGCGC
GTGATGAACTTCGAGGACGGCGGTCTGGTGACCGTGACCCAGGACTCCTCCCTGCAGGACGGCACGCTGA
TCTACAAGGTGAAGATGCGCGGCACCAACTTCCCCCCCGACGGCCCCGTAATGCAGAAGAAGACCATGGG
CTGGGAGGCCTCCACCGAGCGCCTGTACCCCCGCGACGGCGTGCTGAAGGGCGAGATCCACCAGGCCCTG
AAGCTGAAGGACGGCGGCCACTACCTGGTGGAGTTCAAGACCATCTACATGGCCAAGAAGCCCGTGCAAC
TGCCCGGCTACTACTACGTGGACACCAAGCTGGACATCACCTCCCACAACGAGGACTACACCATCGTGGA
ACAGTACGAGCGCTCCGAGGGCCGCCACCACCTGTTCCTGGGGCATGGCACCGGCAGCACCGGCAGCGGC
AGCTCCGGCACCGCCTCCTCCGAGGACAACAACATGGCCGTCATCAAAGAGTTCATGCGCTTCAAGGTGC
GCATGGAGGGCTCCATGAACGGCCACGAGTTCGAGATCGAGGGCGAGGGCGAGGGCCGCCCCTACGAGGG
CACCCAGACCGCCAAGCTGAAGGTGACCAAGGGCGGCCCCCTGCCCTTCGCCTGGGACATCCTGTCCCCC
CAGTTCATGTACGGCTCCAAGGCGTACGTGAAGCACCCCGCCGACATCCCCGATTACAAGAAGCTGTCCT
TCCCCGAGGGCTTCAAGTGGGAGCGCGTGATGAACTTCGAGGACGGCGGTCTGGTGACCGTGACCCAGGA
CTCCTCCCTGCAGGACGGCACGCTGATCTACAAGGTGAAGATGCGCGGCACCAACTTCCCCCCCGACGGC
CCCGTAATGCAGAAGAAGACCATGGGCTGGGAGGCCTCCACCGAGCGCCTGTACCCCCGCGACGGCGTGC
TGAAGGGCGAGATCCACCAGGCCCTGAAGCTGAAGGACGGCGGCCACTACCTGGTGGAGTTCAAGACCAT
CTACATGGCCAAGAAGCCCGTGCAACTGCCCGGCTACTACTACGTGGACACCAAGCTGGACATCACCTCC
CACAACGAGGACTACACCATCGTGGAACAGTACGAGCGCTCCGAGGGCCGCCACCACCTGTTCCTGTACG
GCATGGACGAGCTGTACAAGTAATTAATTAAAACCTCTGGATTACAAAATTTGTGAAAGATTGACTGGTA
TTCTTAACTATGTTGCTCCTTTTACGCTATGTGGATACGCTGCTTTAATGCCTTTGTATCATGCTATTGC
TTCCCGTATGGCTTTCATTTTCTCCTCCTTGTATAAATCCTGGTTGCTGTCTCTTTATGAGGAGTTGTGG
CCCGTTGTCAGGCAACGTGGCGTGGTGTGCACTGTGTTTGCTGACGCAACCCCCACTGGTTGGGGCATTG
CCACCACCTGTCAGCTCCTTTCCGGGACTTTCGCTTTCCCCCTCCCTATTGCCACGGCGGAACTCATCGC
CGCCTGCCTTGCCCGCTGCTGGACAGGGGCTCGGCTGTTGGGCACTGACAATTCCGTGGTGTTGTCGGGG
AAATCATCGTCCTTTCCTTGGCTGCTCGCCTGTGTTGCCACCTGGATTCTGCGCGGGACGTCCTTCTGCT
ACGTCCCTTCGGCCCTCAATCCAGCGGACCTTCCTTCCCGCGGCCTGCTGCCGGCTCTGCGGCCTCTTCC
GCGTCTTCGCCTTCGCCCTCAGACGAGTCGGATCTCCCTTTGGGCCGCCTCCCCGCAGGATCCACTAGAG
CGGCCGCCTAGAGCTCGCTATCAGCCTCGACTGTGCCTTCTAGTTGCCAGCCATCTGTTGTTTGCCCCTC
CCCCGTGCCTTCCTTGACCCTGGAAGGTGCCACTCCCACTGTCCTTTCCTAATAAAATGAGGAAATTGCA
TCGCATTGTCTGAGTAGGTGTCATTCTATTCTGGGGGGTGGGGTGGGGCAGGACAGCAAGGGGGAGGATT
GGGAAGACAATAGCAGGCATGCTGGGGATGCGGTGGGCTCTATGGCTTCTGAGGCGGAAAGAACCAGCTG
GGGCTCGACTAGAGCTTGCGGAACCCTTAAGCTTAAAGACTGGAGTTGCAGATCACGAGGGAAGAGGGGG
AAGGGATTCTCCCAGGCCCAGGGCGGTCCTCAGAAGCCAGGAGGCAGCAGAGAACTCCCAGAAAGGTATT
GCAACACTCCCCTCCCCCCTCCGGAGAAGGGTGCGGCCTTCTCCCCGCCTACTCCACTGCAGCTCCCTTA
CTGATAACAACTCAGAGCGACTTTGGGAGAGCAAGTGCTCGAGGGGGGGCCCGGTACCCAATTCGCCCTA
TAGTGAGTCGTATTACAATTCACTGGCCGTCGTTTTACAACGTCGTGACTGGGAAAACCCTGGCGTTACC
CAACTTAATCGCCTTGCAGCACATCCCCCTTTCGCCAGCTGGCGTAATAGCGAAGAGGCCCGCACCGATC
GCCCTTCCCAACAGTTGCGCAGCCTGAATGGCGAATGGCAAATTGTAAGCGTTAATATTTTGTTAAAATT
CGCGTTAAATTTTTGTTAAATCAGCTCATTTTTTAACCAATAGGCCGAAATCGGCAAAATCCCTTATAAA
TCAAAAGAATAGACCGAGATAGGGT
[37 nt withheld, positions 9126-9162]
AAAGAACGTGGACTCCAACGTCAAAGG
[49 nt withheld, positions 9190-9238]
T
[91 nt withheld, positions 9240-9330]
G
[124 nt withheld, positions 9332-9455]
CAG
